Addgene plasmid #53245: pMyc3ElbLuc
Purpose: reporter plasmid containing 3 myc cDNA binding sites
Depositing lab: Roger Davis. Depositing organization: University of Massachusetts, Worcester. Publication: Transactivation of gene expression by Myc is inhibited by mutation at the phosphorylation sites Thr-58 and Ser-62. Gupta S, Seth A, Davis RJ. Proc Natl Acad Sci U S A. 1993 Apr 15;90(8):3216-20. PubMed 8386367.
Backbone
  Vector backbone: pG5ElbLuc
  Modifications to backbone: The plasmid pG5ElbLuc was prepared from pG5E1bCAT (23) by replacing the chloramphenicol acetyltransferase gene (EcoRI and Sty I fragment) with the firefly luciferase gene (from pGEM-Luc) as a 1745-bp HindIII-StuI blunt-end fragment. The GAL4 binding sites were removed from pG5ElbLuc as a Pst I and Kpn I fragment and replaced with a double-stranded 20-mer oligonucleotide that contains the Elb promoter TATA element (5'-GAGGGTATATAATGTGGTAC- 3' and 5'-CACATTATATACCCTCTGCA-3') to create the plasmid pMycOElbLuc.
Growth in bacteria
  Bacterial resistance: Ampicillin, 100 μg/mL
  Growth temperature: 37°C
  Growth strain: Top10
  Copy number: High Copy
Gene/Insert
  Gene/Insert name: pMyc3ElbLuc
  Species: H. sapiens (human)
  Mutation: To prepare plasmids with one, two, three, and four Myc binding sites (underlined), a 26-mer double-stranded oligonucleotide (5'-AGCTTAACTGACCACGTGGTCAACTA- 3' and 5'-AGCTTAGTTGACCACGTGGTCAGTTA- 3') was employed in a ligation reaction to obtain the plasmids pMyc3ElbLuc,
  Entrez Gene: MYC (a.k.a. MRTL, MYCC, bHLHe39, c-Myc)
Terms and licenses: Academic/Nonprofit Terms; Industry Terms: Not Available to Industry
How to cite: pMyc3ElbLuc was a gift from Roger Davis (Addgene plasmid # 53245 ; http://n2t.net/addgene:53245 ; RRID:Addgene_53245)
