[The description below was written by a language model from this plasmid's Addgene catalogue record.]
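Description:
pMyc3ElbLuc is a firefly luciferase reporter plasmid designed to measure transcriptional activation by the human Myc protein. It derives from pG5ElbLuc, which was itself made from the GAL4-responsive reporter pG5E1bCAT by replacing the chloramphenicol acetyltransferase gene with the firefly luciferase coding sequence taken from pGEM-Luc. To build the Myc-responsive series, the five GAL4 binding sites were excised and replaced with a short synthetic oligonucleotide carrying the TATA element of the adenovirus E1b promoter, giving a site-less minimal-promoter control plasmid (pMycOElbLuc). A double-stranded oligonucleotide containing a Myc recognition site (an E-box-type motif) was then ligated in to generate plasmids with one to four copies; pMyc3ElbLuc carries three. The plasmid does not encode Myc itself. The MYC gene annotation in the record refers to the factor that binds these sites.

Because the E1b TATA element alone supports only low basal transcription, luciferase output depends largely on activators recruited to the upstream Myc binding sites. The construct is therefore suited to transient transfection assays in which it is co-introduced with Myc expression plasmids, as in the associated study, which examined how mutation of the Thr-58 and Ser-62 phosphorylation sites affects transactivation by Myc. The plasmid is maintained in E. coli as a high-copy vector under ampicillin selection. The record does not name the origin of replication, gives no eukaryotic selection marker, and includes no feature table, so the exact arrangement and orientation of the three sites cannot be confirmed from the available information.
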