>Addgene plasmid #53245 | pMyc3ElbLuc | depositor partial sequence | sequence record 91247 | 3 myc binding sites
AGCTTAACTGACCACGTGGTCAACTAAGCTTAGTTGACCACGTGGTCAGTTAAGCTTAGTTGACCACGTG
GTCAGTTAAGCTTCAGCTGCTCGAGTTCTATAGTGTCACCTAAATCGTATGTGTATGATACATAAGGTTA
TGTATTAATTGTAGCCGCGTTCTAACGACAATATGTCCATATGGTGCACTCTCAGTACAATCTGCTCTGA
TGCCGCATAGTTAAGCCAGCCCCGACACCCGCCAACACCCGCTGACGCGCCCTGACGGGCTTGTCTGCTC
CCGGCATCCGCTTACAGACAAGCTGTGACCGTCTCCGGGAGCTGCATGTGTCAGAGGTTTTCACCGTCAT
CACCGAAACGCGCGAGACGAAAGGGCCTCGTGATACGCCTATTTTTATAGGTTAATGTCATGATAATAAT
GGTTTCTTAGACGTCAGGTGGCACTTTTCGGGGAAATGTGCGCGGAACCCCTATTTGTTTATTTTTCTAA
ATACATTCAAATATGTATCCGCTCATGAGACAATAACCCTGATAAATGCTTCAATAA
