>Addgene plasmid #53245 | pMyc3ElbLuc | addgene partial sequence | sequence record 92636 | Luc-F 5'-CAGTCAAGTAACAACCGCGA-3'
GTACCGAAAGGTCTTACCGGAAAACTCGACGCAAGAAAAATCAGAGAGATCCTCATAAAGGCCAAGAAGG
GCGGAAAGTCCAAATTGTAAAATGTAACTGTATTCAGCGATGACGAAATTCTTAGCTATTGTAATCCTCC
GAGGCAAGGACTTTCCTTCAGAATTGCTAAGTTTTTTGAGTCATGCTGTGTTTAGTAATAGAACTCTTGC
TTGCTTTGCTATTTACACCACAAAGGAAAAAGCTGCACTGCTATACAAGAAAATTATGGAAAAATATTCT
GTAACCTTTATAAGTAGGCATAACAGTTATAATCATAACATACTGTTTTTTCTTACTCCACACAGGCATA
GAGTGTCTGCTATTAATAACTATGCTCAAAAATTGTGTACCTTTAGCTTTTTAATTTGTAAAGGGGTTAA
TAAGGAATATTTGATGTATAGTGCCTTGACTAGAGATCATAATCAGCCATACCACATTTGTAGAGGTTTT
ACTTGCTTTAAAAAACCTCCCACACCTCCCCCTGAACCTGAAACATAAAATGAATGCAATTGTTGTTGTT
AACTTGTTTATTGCAGCTTATAATGGTTACAAATAAAGCAATAGCATCACAAATTTCACAAATAAAGCAT
TTTTTTCACTGCATTCTAGTTGTGGTTTGTCCAAACTCATCAATGTATCTTATCATGTCTGGATCTGCCG
GTCTCCCTATAGTGAGTCGTATTAATTTCGATAAGCCAGGTTAACCTGCATT
