>Addgene plasmid #53245 | pMyc3ElbLuc | addgene partial sequence | sequence record 92637 | LucNRev 5'-CCTTATGCAGTTGCTCTCC-3'
CGCCGGGCCTTTCTTTATGTTTTTGGCGTCTTCCATTTGGATCCGGGCCCTCTAGATGCGGCCGCATGCA
TAAGCTAATTCGAGCTCGGTACCACATTATATACCCTCTGCAGGCATGCAAGCTTAACTGACCACGTGGT
CAACTAAGCTTAGTTGACCACGTGGTCAGTTAAGCTTAGTTGACCACGTGGTCAGTTAAGCTTCAGCTGC
TCGAGTTCTATAGTGTCACCTAAATCGTATGTGTATGATACATAAGGTTATGTATTAATTGTAGCCGCGT
TCTAACGACAATATGTCCATATGGTGCACTCTCAGTACAATCTGCTCTGATGCCGCATAGTTAAGCCAGC
CCCGACACCCGCCAACACCCGCTGACGCGCCCTGACGGGCTTGTCTGCTCCCGGCATCCGCTTACAGACA
AGCTGTGACCGTCTCCGGGAGCTGCATGTGTCAGAGGTTTTCACCGTCATCACCGAAACGCGCGAGACGA
AAGGGCCTCGTGATACGCCTATTTTTATAGGTTAATGTCATGATAATAATGGTTTCTTAGACGTCAGGTG
GCACTTTTCGGGGAAATGTGCGCGGAACCCCTATTTGTTTATTTTTCTAAATACATTCAAATATGTATCC
GCTCATGAGACAATAACCCTGATAAATGCTTCAATAATATTGAAAAAGGAAGAGTATGAGTATTCAACAT
TTCCGTGTCGCCCTTATTCCCTTTTTTGCGGCATTTTGCCTTCCTGTTTTTGCTCACCCAGAAACGCTGG
TGAAAGTAAAAGATGCTGAAGATCAGTTGGGTGCACGAGTGGGTTACATCGAACTGGATCTCAACAGCGG
TAAGATCCTT
